>Addgene plasmid #178797 | pATetO 6XHis-MMLV RT | addgene full sequence | sequence record 356092 | Addgene NGS Result
TTTTCTACGGGGTCTGACGCTCAGTGGAACGAAAACTCACGTTAAGGGATTTTGGTCATGAGATTATCAA
AAAGGATCTTCACCTAGATCCTTTTAAACTAGTGAAGTTACCATCACGGAAAAAGGTTATGCTGCTTTTA
AGACCCACTTTCACATTTAAGTTGTTTTTCTAATCCGCATATGATCAATTCAAGGCCGAATAAGAAGGCT
GGCTCTGCACCTTGGTGATCAAATAATTCGATAGCTTGTCGTAATAATGGCGGCATACTATCAGTAGTAG
GTGTTTCCCTTTCTTCTTTAGCGACTTGATGCTCTTGATCTTCCAATACGCAACCTAAAGTAAAATGCCC
CACTGCGCTGAGTGCATATAATGCATTCTCTAGTGAAAAACCTTGTTGGCATAAAAAGGCTAATTGATTT
TCGAGAGTTTCATACTGTTTTTCTGTAGGCCGTGTACCTAAATGTACTTTTGCTCCATCGCGATGACTTA
GTAAAGCACATCTAAAACTTTTAGCGTTATCACGTAAAAAATCTTGCCAGCTTTCCCCTTCTAAAGGGCA
AAAGTGAGTATGGTGCCTATCTAACATCTCAATGGCTAAGGCGTCGAGCAAAGCCCGCTTATTTTTTACA
TGCCAATACAATGTAGGCTGCTCTACACCTAGCTTCTGGGCGAGTTTACGGGTTGTTAAACCTTCGATTC
CGACCTCATTAAGCAGCTCTAATGCGCTGTTAATCACTTTACTTTTATCTAAACGAGACATCATTAATTC
CTACCAATGCTTAATCAGTGAGGCACCTATCTCAGCGATCTGTCTATTTCGTTCATCCATAGTTGCCTGA
CTCCCCGTCGTGTAGATAACTACGATACGGGAGGGCTTACCATCTGGCCCCAGTGCTGCAATGATACCGC
GAGAGCCACGCTCACCGGCTCCAGATTTATCAGCAATAAACCAGCCAGCCGGAAGGGCCGAGCGCAGAAG
TGGTCCTGCAACTTTATCCGCCTCCATCCAGTCTATCAATTGTTGCCGGGAAGCTAGAGTAAGTAGTTCG
CCAGTTAATAGTTTGCGCAACGTTGTTGCCATTGCTACAGGCATCGTGGTGTCACGCTCGTCGTTTGGTA
TGGCTTCATTCAGCTCCGGTTCCCAACGATCAAGGCGAGTTACATGATCCCCCATGTTGTGCAAAAAAGC
GGTTAGCTCCTTCGGTCCTCCGATCGTTGTCAGAAGTAAGTTGGCCGCAGTGTTATCACTCATGGTTATG
GCAGCACTGCATAATTCTCTTACTGTCATGCCATCCGTAAGATGCTTTTCTGTGACTGGTGAGTACTCAA
CCAAGTCATTCTGAGAATAGTGTATGCGGCGACCGAGTTGCTCTTGCCCGGCGTCAATACGGGATAATAC
CGCGCCACATAGCAGAACTTTAAAAGTGCTCATCATTGGAAAACGTTCTTCGGGGCGAAAACTCTCAAGG
ATCTTACCGCTGTTGAGATCCAGTTCGATGTAACCCACTCGTGCACCCAACTGATCTTCAGCATCTTTTA
CTTTCACCAGCGTTTCTGGGTGAGCAAAAACAGGAAGGCAAAATGCCGCAAAAAAGGGAATAAGGGCGAC
ACGGAAATGTTGAATACTCATACTCTTCCTTTTTCAATATTATTGAAGCATTTATCAGGGTTATTGTCTC
ATGAGCGGATACATATTTGAATGTATTTAGAAAAATAAACAAATAGGGGTTCCGCGCACATTTCCCGGGA
ACTGCCAGACATCAAATAAAACAAAAGGCTCAGTCGGAAGACTGGGCCTTTTGTTTTATCTGTTGTTTGT
CGGTGAACACTCTCCCGATTGCGATACAGACCCTAATTTCACATCATATGACACTAATCCTAATTTTTGT
TGACACTCTATCATTGATAGAGTTATTTTACCTCTCCCTATCAGTGATAGAGAAAACTAGAAATAATTTT
GTTTAACTTTAAGAAGGAGATATACATATGGCTAGCAGAGGATCGCATCACCATCACCATCACATCGAAG
GGCGCACTTTGAACATCGAAGATGAGCACCGCCTTCACGAGACCTCTAAGGAGCCGGACGTGTCACTTGG
CTCCACCTGGTTATCGGATTTCCCTCAAGCCTGGGCCGAAACAGGCGGGATGGGGCTTGCGGTCCGTCAA
GCACCTTTAATTATCCCACTTAAAGCAACGTCAACTCCGGTCAGCATCAAACAGTACCCGATGTCCCAAG
AGGCGCGCTTAGGGATTAAGCCCCATATCCAACGTCTTCTTGACCAAGGGATCTTAGTTCCCTGTCAGTC
GCCGTGGAATACGCCACTGCTTCCTGTCAAGAAGCCGGGCACCAACGACTACCGTCCCGTCCAGGATCTG
CGCGAGGTTAATAAACGTGTTGAGGACATCCATCCGACAGTCCCTAACCCTTATAACCTTCTGAGCGGAC
TTCCACCCTCTCACCAGTGGTACACTGTGTTGGACTTGAAAGATGCTTTTTTTTGTCTTCGCCTTCATCC
GACCAGTCAGCCATTGTTTGCGTTCGAATGGCGTGATCCGGAAATGGGTATTTCGGGACAATTAACATGG
ACCCGCTTACCCCAAGGTTTTAAAAACAGTCCAACTCTTTTTGATGAGGCCCTGCACCGTGACTTGGCTG
ACTTTCGCATTCAACATCCGGATCTTATTCTTTTACAGTATGTTGACGACCTTCTTTTGGCAGCAACTTC
CGAACTGGATTGCCAACAAGGCACACGCGCCCTTCTTCAGACCTTAGGGAATTTAGGGTATCGTGCTTCC
GCAAAAAAAGCGCAAATCTGCCAGAAACAAGTTAAGTACCTGGGCTATCTGCTGAAAGAGGGGCAACGTT
GGTTGACTGAGGCACGCAAGGAAACCGTCATGGGACAGCCTACTCCTAAAACGCCTCGTCAGCTTCGCGA
GTTCTTGGGCACTGCGGGGTTCTGCCGCTTATGGATCCCGGGGTTTGCAGAAATGGCCGCGCCTTTATAT
CCCTTGACAAAGACTGGAACTTTATTTAACTGGGGCCCGGATCAACAGAAAGCATATCAAGAGATTAAAC
AGGCGCTTTTGACGGCTCCAGCTTTAGGTTTGCCGGATCTGACCAAACCTTTTGAGTTGTTTGTTGACGA
AAAACAGGGTTATGCCAAAGGGGTTTTGACTCAAAAGCTTGGCCCTTGGCGTCGCCCTGTCGCCTATCTT
TCTAAAAAACTTGATCCAGTTGCTGCAGGTTGGCCGCCCTGTTTACGTATGGTCGCCGCCATCGCCGTGT
TGACGAAAGACGCTGGGAAACTGACCATGGGACAGCCGCTGGTCATCTTGGCCCCCCATGCCGTTGAGGC
CCTTGTCAAGCAGCCGCCGGACCGCTGGCTTTCTAACGCGCGCATGACACACTATCAGGCTCTGCTGCTG
GATACTGACCGTGTGCAATTTGGGCCGGTTGTCGCATTAAACCCAGCTACATTATTACCCTTACCTGAAG
AGGGATTGCAACACAATTGCCTGGATATCTTAGCCGAGGCCCACGGAACTCGCCCCGACCTGACTGATCA
GCCCCTTCCAGATGCCGACCATACATGGTATACCGATGGTTCTTCGCTTCTGCAGGAAGGCCAGCGTAAG
GCAGGTGCTGCAGTCACGACTGAAACCGAAGTCATTTGGGCCAAGGCTTTACCTGCAGGCACGAGCGCCC
AGCGTGCGGAGTTGATCGCGTTAACCCAGGCTCTTAAAATGGCGGAGGGTAAGAAACTGAATGTATACAC
TGACTCACGCTACGCATTTGCCACTGCACACATTCACGGTGAAATTTATCGTCGTCGCGGGCTTTTAACT
TCGGAAGGAAAAGAGATCAAGAACAAGGACGAGATTCTGGCCTTATTGAAGGCATTATTTCTGCCGAAAC
GCCTGTCAATTATTCATTGCCCCGGACATCAAAAAGGACATTCGGCTGAGGCACGCGGGAATCGTATGGC
TGACCAGGCGGCTCGCAAAGCGGCCATCACCGAAACCCCGGACACTTCGACGCTTCTTTGATAATTGCCT
CTGCCAAAATTCTGTCCTCAAGCGTTTTAGTTCGTCGGTCAGTTTCACCTGATTTACGTAAAAACCCGCT
TCGGCGGGTTTTTGCTTTTGGAGGGGCAGAAAGATGAATGACTGTCGGCCATTCGATGGTGTCGGGTCAT
GTGAGCAAAAGGCCAGCAAAAGGCCAGGAACCGTAAAAAGGCCGCGTTGCTGGCGTTTTTCCATAGGCTC
CGCCCCCCTGACGAGCATCACAAAAATCGACGCTCAAGTCAGAGGTGGCGAAACCCGACAGGACTATAAA
GATACCAGGCGTTTCCCCCTGGAAGCTCCCTCGTGCGCTCTCCTGTTCCGACCCTGCCGCTTACCGGATA
CCTGTCCGCCTTTCTCCCTTCGGGAAGCGTGGCGCTTTCTCATAGCTCACGCTGTAGGTATCTCAGTTCG
GTGTAGGTCGTTCGCTCCAAGCTGGGCTGTGTGCACGAACCCCCCGTTCAGCCCGACCGCTGCGCCTTAT
CCGGTAACTATCGTCTTGAGTCCAACCCGGTAAGACACGACTTATCGCCACTGGCAGCAGCCACTGGTAA
CAGGATTAGCAGAGCGAGGTATGTAGGCGGTGCTACAGAGTTCTTGAAGTGGTGGCCTAACTACGGCTAC
ACTAGAAGAACAGTATTTGGTATCTGCGCTCTGCTGAAGCCAGTTACCTTCGGAAAAAGAGTTGGTAGCT
CTTGATCCGGCAAACAAACCACCGCTGGTAGCGGTGGTTTTTTTGTTTGCAAGCAGCAGATTACGCGCAG
AAAAAAAGGATCTCAAGAAGATCCTTTGATC
Features (pLannotate 1.2.2; 10 found; start..end, strand, type, name):
    138..764     -  CDS            TetR: tetracycline repressor TetR; tetR; TetR binds to the tetracycline operator tetO to inhibit transcription. This inhibition can be relieved by adding tetracycline or doxycycline.
    772..1631    -  CDS            AmpR (fragment): β-lactamase; bla; confers resistance to ampicillin, carbenicillin, and related antibiotics
   1632..1736    -  promoter       AmpR promoter: bla
   1766..1809    -  terminator     rrnB T1 terminator: Escherichia coli rrnB; transcription terminator T1 from the E. coli rrnB gene
   1895..1913    +  protein_bind   tet operator: bacterial operator O1 for the tetR and tetA genes tetracycline repressor TetR
   1917..1946    +  protein_bind   tetracycline response element (fragment): contains seven copies of the tetracycline operator tetO tetracycline repressor TetR
   1958..1980    +  RBS            RBS: efficient ribosome binding site from bacteriophage T7 gene 10 (Olins and Rangwala, 1989)
   2006..2023    +  CDS            7xHis (fragment): 6xHis affinity tag
   2036..4048    +  CDS            gag-pol (fragment): POL_MLVMS - Experimental evidence at protein level: Swiss-Prot protein existence level 1. [Integrase]: Catalyzes viral DNA integration into the host chromosome, by performing a series of DNA cutting and joining reactions. This enzyme activity takes place after virion entry into a cell and reverse transcription of the RNA genome in dsDNA. The first step in the integration process is 3' processing. This step requires a complex comprising the viral genome, matrix protein and integrase. This complex is called the pre-integration complex (PIC). The integrase protein removes 2 nucleotides from each
   4258..4846    -  rep_origin     ori: high-copy-number ColE1/pMB1/pBR322/pUC origin of replication
