[The description below was written by a language model from this plasmid's Addgene catalogue record and pLannotate feature annotations shown in this document.]
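Description:
pATetO 6XHis-MMLV RT is a 4,861 nt bacterial expression plasmid built on the pATetO backbone for tetracycline-regulated production of Moloney murine leukemia virus reverse transcriptase in E. coli. It is maintained through a ColE1/pMB1-type origin of replication, which the annotation classes as high-copy although the catalogue lists copy number as unknown. Selection is by ampicillin, using a β-lactamase gene driven by its native bla promoter. A tetR coding sequence lies immediately downstream of the resistance gene on the same strand, so the plasmid supplies its own repressor.

The expression cassette runs on the opposite strand. It begins with tet operator sequences, where the annotation software detected an O1 operator and a short adjacent tetO-containing fragment. These are followed by the efficient ribosome binding site from bacteriophage T7 gene 10, an N-terminal 6xHis affinity tag and a roughly 2 kb open reading frame. That ORF matches the pol region of the MMLV Gag-Pol polyprotein. The automated annotation carries generic polyprotein text that mentions integrase, but the catalogue identifies the insert as the reverse transcriptase, recorded as a synthetic sequence assembled by Gibson cloning. The core promoter is not separately annotated. An rrnB T1 terminator sits between the resistance cassette and the operator region, probably insulating the two divergent units.

In the uninduced state, TetR binds the operators and blocks transcription. Adding tetracycline or an analogue releases the repressor and switches on RT synthesis. The His tag permits nickel-affinity purification, although the associated publication concerns producing molecular biology reagents without purification.
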