Addgene plasmid #178797: pATetO 6XHis-MMLV RT
Purpose: Inducible expression of MMLV RT in E. coli
Depositing lab: Andrew Ellington. Depositing organization: University of Texas at Austin. Publication: Producing molecular biology reagents without purification. Bhadra S, Nguyen V, Torres JA, Kar S, Fadanka S, Gandini C, Akligoh H, Paik I, Maranhao AC, Molloy J, Ellington AD. PLoS One. 2021 Jun 1;16(6):e0252507. doi: 10.1371/journal.pone.0252507. eCollection 2021. PubMed 34061896.
Backbone
  Vector backbone: pATetO
  Vector type: Bacterial Expression
Growth in bacteria
  Bacterial resistance: Ampicillin, 100 μg/mL
  Growth temperature: 37°C
  Growth strain: DH5alpha
  Copy number: Unknown
Gene/Insert
  Gene/Insert name: MMLV RT
  Species: Synthetic
  Cloning method: Gibson Cloning
  Sequencing primers: 5′ CTCTCCCTATCAGTGATAGAGAAAACTAG
Terms and licenses: Academic/Nonprofit Terms; Industry Terms: Not Available to Industry
How to cite: pATetO 6XHis-MMLV RT was a gift from Andrew Ellington (Addgene plasmid # 178797 ; http://n2t.net/addgene:178797 ; RRID:Addgene_178797)
